Addgene plasmid #187581: pcDNA5-FRT/TO-3*Flag-APEX2 N-term COILIN
Purpose: Express FLAG epitope and APEX2-tagged COILIN fusion protein in mammalian cells
Depositing lab: Benjamin Blencowe. Depositing organization: University of Toronto. Publication: Systematic mapping of nuclear domain-associated transcripts reveals speckles and lamina as hubs of functionally distinct retained introns. Barutcu AR, Wu M, Braunschweig U, Dyakov BJA, Luo Z, Turner KM, Durbic T, Lin ZY, Weatheritt RJ, Maass PG, Gingras AC, Blencowe BJ. Mol Cell. 2022 Mar 3;82(5):1035-1052.e9. doi: 10.1016/j.molcel.2021.12.010. Epub 2022 Feb 18. PubMed 35182477.
Backbone
  Vector backbone: pCDNA5/FRT/TO
  Backbone manufacturer: Thermofisher
  Vector type: Mammalian Expression
Growth in bacteria
  Bacterial resistance: Ampicillin, 100 μg/mL
  Growth temperature: 37°C
  Growth strain: DH5alpha
  Copy number: High Copy
Gene/Insert
  Gene/Insert name: COILIN
  Species: H. sapiens (human)
  Entrez Gene: COIL (a.k.a. CLN80, p80-coilin)
  Promoter: CMV
  Tag / fusion protein: APEX2-FLAG (N terminal on insert)
  Cloning method: Gateway Cloning
  Sequencing primers: 5′ CMV; 3′ BGHR
Resource information
  A portion of this plasmid was derived from a plasmid made by: The cDNA Gateway entry clone for this plasmid was provided by Dr. Anne-Claude Gingras' laboratory at Lunenfeld-Tanenbaum Research Institute.
Terms and licenses: Academic/Nonprofit Terms; Industry Terms: Not Available to Industry
How to cite: pcDNA5-FRT/TO-3*Flag-APEX2 N-term COILIN was a gift from Benjamin Blencowe (Addgene plasmid # 187581 ; http://n2t.net/addgene:187581 ; RRID:Addgene_187581)
