[The description below was written by a language model from this plasmid's Addgene catalogue record and pLannotate feature annotations shown in this document.]
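Description:
pcDNA5-FRT/TO-3*Flag-APEX2 N-term COILIN is a mammalian expression plasmid built on the pcDNA5/FRT/TO backbone and made by Gateway cloning from a cDNA entry clone. It is propagated in E. coli from a high-copy ColE1/pUC-type origin under ampicillin selection (AmpR with its bla promoter). The 7,681 nt sequence record also carries backbone remnants, including a partial f1 origin, a bom fragment and lac promoter/operator elements.

The expression cassette is driven by the CMV immediate-early enhancer and promoter. These are followed immediately by short matches that the annotation software labels as PLtetO-1 and TRE3GV fragments. They correspond to tet operator sites, consistent with the "TO" design, in which transcription is repressed by Tet repressor and induced with tetracycline or doxycycline in a suitable host line. The open reading frame encodes a FLAG epitope (3×FLAG according to the plasmid name, although only one FLAG unit is annotated). It continues with the engineered soybean ascorbate peroxidase APEX2, an attB1 linker and human COIL (coilin, a Cajal body component), and is closed by attB2 and the bGH polyadenylation signal.

Downstream, an FRT site directly precedes a hygromycin resistance gene that has an SV40 poly(A) signal but no annotated promoter of its own. FLP-mediated recombination into a genomic FRT site in a compatible host cell line would place this gene in an expressed context, allowing hygromycin selection of isogenic single-copy stable lines.

The stated purpose is to express FLAG- and APEX2-tagged coilin in mammalian cells. APEX2 supports proximity labelling of nearby molecules, and the associated study mapped transcripts linked to nuclear domains, so this construct plausibly serves as the Cajal body bait.
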