Features (pLannotate 1.2.2; 25 found; start..end, strand, type, name):
     28..80      -  misc_feature   bom (fragment): basis of mobility region from pBR322
    235..614     +  enhancer       CMV enhancer: human cytomegalovirus immediate early enhancer
    615..818     +  promoter       CMV promoter: human cytomegalovirus (CMV) immediate early promoter
    820..839     +  promoter       PLtetO-1 promoter (fragment): modified phage lambda PL promoter with tet operator sites (Lutz and Bujard, 1997)
    841..860     +  promoter       PLtetO-1 promoter (fragment): modified phage lambda PL promoter with tet operator sites (Lutz and Bujard, 1997)
    868..901     +  promoter       TRE3GV promoter (fragment): 3rd-generation Tet-responsive promoter that can be activated by binding of Tet-On® 3G, optimized for retroviral and lentiviral vectors
   1034..1057    +  CDS            FLAG: FLAG® epitope tag, followed by an enterokinase cleavage site
   1057..1804    +  CDS            APEX2 (fragment): soybean ascorbate peroxidase, engineered to serve as a monomeric tag for electron microscopy and live-cell proteomics (Lam et al., 2015) more active than the original APEX due to the A134P mutation
   1805..1829    +  protein_bind   attB1: mutant version of attB; recombination site for the Gateway® BP reaction BP Clonase™
   1835..3562    +  CDS            COIL: COIL_HUMAN - Also known as CLN80. Experimental evidence at protein level: Swiss-Prot protein existence level 1. Component of nuclear coiled bodies, also known as Cajal bodies or CBs, which are involved in the modification and assembly of nucleoplasmic snRNPs. From Homo sapiens (Human).
   3567..3591    -  protein_bind   attB2: mutant version of attB; recombination site for the Gateway® BP reaction BP Clonase™
   3639..3863    +  polyA_signal   bGH poly(A) signal: bovine growth hormone polyadenylation signal
   3867..3888    +  promoter       SV40 promoter (fragment): SV40 enhancer and early promoter
   3909..4142    +  rep_origin     f1 ori (fragment) (sequence partly withheld): f1 bacteriophage origin of replication; arrow indicates direction of (+) strand synthesis
   4147..4194    +  protein_bind   FRT: FLP-mediated recombination occurs in the 8-bp core sequence TCTAGAAA (Turan and Bode, 2011). FLP recombinase from the Saccharomyces cerevisiae 2μ plasmid
   4202..5224    +  CDS            HygR: hygromycin B phosphotransferase confers resistance to hygromycin
   5234..5359    +  CDS            ble (fragment): BLE_KLEPN - Experimental evidence at protein level: Swiss-Prot protein existence level 1. Binding protein with a strong affinity to the bleomycin family of antibiotics. Binds to CL990; an antimitotic-antibiotic compound. From Klebsiella pneumoniae.
   5354..5475    +  polyA_signal   SV40 poly(A) signal: SV40 polyadenylation signal
   5548..5564    -  protein_bind   lac operator: The lac repressor binds to the lac operator to inhibit transcription in E. coli. This inhibition can be relieved by adding lactose or isopropyl-β-D-thiogalactopyranoside (IPTG). lac repressor encoded by lacI
   5572..5602    -  promoter       lac promoter: promoter for the E. coli lac operon
   5617..5638    -  protein_bind   CAP binding site: CAP binding activates transcription in the presence of cAMP. E. coli catabolite activator protein
   5651..5743    -  CDS            lacI (fragment): lac repressor; lacI; The lac repressor binds to the lac operator to inhibit transcription in E. coli. This inhibition can be relieved by adding lactose or isopropyl-β-D-thiogalactopyranoside (IPTG).
   5926..6514    -  rep_origin     ori: high-copy-number ColE1/pMB1/pBR322/pUC origin of replication
   6685..7545    -  CDS            AmpR: β-lactamase; bla; confers resistance to ampicillin, carbenicillin, and related antibiotics
   7546..7650    -  promoter       AmpR promoter: bla
>Addgene plasmid #187581 | pcDNA5-FRT/TO-3*Flag-APEX2 N-term COILIN | addgene full sequence | sequence record 367943 | Addgene NGS Result
GACGGATCGGGAGATCTCCCGATCCCCTATGGTGCACTCTCAGTACAATCTGCTCTGATGCCGCATAGTT
AAGCCAGTATCTGCTCCCTGCTTGTGTGTTGGAGGTCGCTGAGTAGTGCGCGAGCAAAATTTAAGCTACA
ACAAGGCAAGGCTTGACCGACAATTGCATGAAGAATCTGCTTAGGGTTAGGCGTTTTGCGCTGCTTCGCG
ATGTACGGGCCAGATATACGCGTTGACATTGATTATTGACTAGTTATTAATAGTAATCAATTACGGGGTC
ATTAGTTCATAGCCCATATATGGAGTTCCGCGTTACATAACTTACGGTAAATGGCCCGCCTGGCTGACCG
CCCAACGACCCCCGCCCATTGACGTCAATAATGACGTATGTTCCCATAGTAACGCCAATAGGGACTTTCC
ATTGACGTCAATGGGTGGAGTATTTACGGTAAACTGCCCACTTGGCAGTACATCAAGTGTATCATATGCC
AAGTACGCCCCCTATTGACGTCAATGACGGTAAATGGCCCGCCTGGCATTATGCCCAGTACATGACCTTA
TGGGACTTTCCTACTTGGCAGTACATCTACGTATTAGTCATCGCTATTACCATGGTGATGCGGTTTTGGC
AGTACATCAATGGGCGTGGATAGCGGTTTGACTCACGGGGATTTCCAAGTCTCCACCCCATTGACGTCAA
TGGGAGTTTGTTTTGGCACCAAAATCAACGGGACTTTCCAAAATGTCGTAACAACTCCGCCCCATTGACG
CAAATGGGCGGTAGGCGTGTACGGTGGGAGGTCTATATAAGCAGAGCTCTCCCTATCAGTGATAGAGATC
TCCCTATCAGTGATAGAGATCGTCGACGAGCTCGTTTAGTGAACCGTCAGATCGCCTGGAGACGCCATCC
ACGCTGTTTTGACCTCCATAGAAGACACCGGGACCGATCCAGCCTCCGGACTCTAGCGTTTAAACTTAAG
CTTCCACCATGGACTACAAAGACCATGACGGTGATACATATGATCATGACATCGATTACAAGGATGACGA
TGACAAGGGAAAGTCTTACCCAACTGTGAGTGCTGATTACCAGGACGCCGTTGAGAAGGCGAAGAAGAAG
CTCAGAGGCTTCATCGCTGAGAAGAGATGCGCTCCTCTAATGCTCCGTTTGGCATTCCACTCTGCTGGAA
CCTTTGACAAGGGCACGAAGACCGGTGGACCCTTCGGAACCATCAAGCACCCTGCCGAACTGGCTCACAG
CGCTAACAACGGTCTTGACATCGCTGTTAGGCTTTTGGAGCCACTCAAGGCGGAGTTCCCTATTTTGAGC
TACGCCGATTTCTACCAGTTGGCTGGCGTTGTTGCCGTTGAGGTCACGGGTGGACCTAAGGTTCCATTCC
ACCCTGGAAGAGAGGACAAGCCTGAGCCACCACCAGAGGGTCGCTTGCCTGATCCCACTAAGGGTTCTGA
CCATTTGAGAGATGTGTTTGGCAAAGCTATGGGGCTTACTGACCAAGATATCGTTGCTCTATCTGGGGGT
CACACTATTGGAGCTGCACACAAGGAGCGTTCTGGATTTGAGGGTCCCTGGACCTCTAATCCTCTTATTT
TCGACAACTCATACTTCACGGAGTTGTTGAGTGGTGAGAAGGAAGGTCTCCTTCAGCTACCTTCTGACAA
GGCTCTTTTGTCTGACCCTGTATTCCGCCCTCTCGTTGATAAATATGCAGCGGACGAAGATGCCTTCTTT
GCTGATTACGCTGAGGCTCACCAAAAGCTTTCCGAGCTTGGGTTTGCTGATGCCACAAGTTTGTACAAAA
AAGCAGGCTCCACCATGGCAGCTTCCGAGACGGTTAGGCTACGGCTTCAATTTGATTACCCGCCGCCAGC
TACCCCGCACTGTACGGCCTTCTGGCTTCTGGTCGACTTGAACAGATGCCGAGTCGTCACAGATCTCATT
AGTCTCATCCGCCAGCGCTTCGGCTTCAGTTCTGGGGCCTTCCTAGGCCTCTACCTGGAGGGGGGGCTCT
TGCCCCCCGCCGAGAGCGCGCGCCTTGTGAGAGACAACGACTGCCTCAGAGTTAAATTAGAAGAGAGAGG
AGTTGCTGAGAATTCTGTAGTCATCAGTAATGGTGACATTAATTTATCTCTTAGAAAAGCAAAGAAGCGG
GCATTTCAGTTAGAGGAGGGTGAAGAAACTGAACCAGATTGCAAATATTCAAAGAAGCATTGGAAGAGTC
GAGAGAACAATAACAATAATGAGAAGGTCTTGGATCTGGAACCAAAAGCTGTCACAGATCAGACTGTCAG
CAAAAAAAACAAGAGAAAAAATAAAGCAACCTGTGGCACAGTGGGTGATGATAACGAAGAGGCCAAAAGA
AAATCACCAAAGAAAAAGGAGAAATGTGAATATAAAAAAAAGGCTAAGAATCCCAAGTCTCCGAAAGTAC
AGGCAGTGAAAGACTGGGCCAATCAGAGATGTAGTTCTCCAAAAGGTTCTGCTAGAAACAGCCTTGTTAA
AGCCAAAAGGAAAGGTAGTGTAAGCGTTTGCTCAAAAGAGAGTCCCAGTTCCTCCTCGGAGTCTGAATCT
TGTGATGAATCTATCAGTGATGGTCCCAGCAAAGTCACTTTGGAGGCCAGAAATTCCTCAGAGAAATTAC
CAACTGAGTTATCAAAGGAAGAACCCTCTACCAAAAATACAACTGCAGACAAACTGGCTATAAAACTTGG
CTTTAGCCTTACCCCCAGCAAGGGCAAGACCTCTGGAACAACATCTTCCAGTTCAGACTCTAGTGCAGAG
TCAGACGACCAATGCTTGATGTCATCGAGCACCCCGGAGTGTGCTGCGGGTTTCTTAAAGACAGTAGGCC
TTTTTGCAGGAAGAGGTCGTCCAGGCCCAGGGCTGTCATCACAGACTGCAGGTGCTGCTGGATGGAGGCG
TTCTGGCTCAAATGGTGGTGGACAGGCTCCTGGTGCTTCTCCCAGTGTGTCTCTCCCTGCTAGTTTAGGA
AGAGGATGGGGTAGAGAAGAGAACCTTTTTTCTTGGAAGGGAGCTAAGGGACGGGGCATGCGGGGGAGAG
GTCGAGGACGAGGGCATCCTGTTTCCTGTGTTGTAAATAGAAGCACTGACAACCAGAGGCAACAGCAATT
AAATGACGTGGTAAAAAATTCATCTACTATTATCCAGAATCCAGTAGAGACACCCAAGAAGGACTATAGT
CTGTTACCACTGTTAGCAGCTGCCCCTCAAGTTGGAGAAAAGATTGCATTTAAGCTTTTGGAGCTAACAT
CCAGTTACTCTCCTGATGTCTCTGACTACAAGGAAGGAAGAATATTAAGCCACAATCCAGAGACCCAGCA
AGTAGATATAGAAATTCTTTCATCCTTACCTGCCTTGAGAGAACCTGGGAAATTTGATTTAGTTTATCAC
AATGAAAATGGAGCCGAGGTAGTGGAGTACGCTGTGACACAGGAGAGCAAGATCACTGTATTTTGGAAAG
AGTTGATTGACCCAAGACTGATTATTGAATCTCCAAGTAACACATCAAGTACAGAACCTGCCTAGGACCC
AGCTTTCTTGTACAAAGTGGTCTGACTCGAGTCTAGAGGGCCCGTTTAAACCCGCTGATCAGCCTCGACT
GTGCCTTCTAGTTGCCAGCCATCTGTTGTTTGCCCCTCCCCCGTGCCTTCCTTGACCCTGGAAGGTGCCA
CTCCCACTGTCCTTTCCTAATAAAATGAGGAAATTGCATCGCATTGTCTGAGTAGGTGTCATTCTATTCT
GGGGGGTGGGGTGGGGCAGGACAGCAAGGGGGAGGATTGGGAAGACAATAGCAGGCATGCTGGGGATGCG
GTGGGCTCTATGGCTTCTGAGGCGGAAAGAACCAGCTGGGGCTCTAGGGGGTATCCCC
[124 nt withheld, positions 3909-4032]
C
[91 nt withheld, positions 4034-4124]
AGGGTGATGGTTCACGTACCTAGAAGTTCCTATTCCGAAGTTCCTATTCTCTAGAAAGTATAGGAACTTC
CTTGGCCAAAAAGCCTGAACTCACCGCGACGTCTGTCGAGAAGTTTCTGATCGAAAAGTTCGACAGCGTC
TCCGACCTGATGCAGCTCTCGGAGGGCGAAGAATCTCGTGCTTTCAGCTTCGATGTAGGAGGGCGTGGAT
ATGTCCTGCGGGTAAATAGCTGCGCCGATGGTTTCTACAAAGATCGTTATGTTTATCGGCACTTTGCATC
GGCCGCGCTCCCGATTCCGGAAGTGCTTGACATTGGGGAGTTCAGCGAGAGCCTGACCTATTGCATCTCC
CGCCGTGCACAGGGTGTCACGTTGCAAGACCTGCCTGAAACCGAACTGCCCGCTGTTCTGCAGCCGGTCG
CGGAGGCCATGGATGCGATCGCTGCGGCCGATCTTAGCCAGACGAGCGGGTTCGGCCCATTCGGACCGCA
AGGAATCGGTCAATACACTACATGGCGTGATTTCATATGCGCGATTGCTGATCCCCATGTGTATCACTGG
CAAACTGTGATGGACGACACCGTCAGTGCGTCCGTCGCGCAGGCTCTCGATGAGCTGATGCTTTGGGCCG
AGGACTGCCCCGAAGTCCGGCACCTCGTGCACGCGGATTTCGGCTCCAACAATGTCCTGACGGACAATGG
CCGCATAACAGCGGTCATTGACTGGAGCGAGGCGATGTTCGGGGATTCCCAATACGAGGTCGCCAACATC
TTCTTCTGGAGGCCGTGGTTGGCTTGTATGGAGCAGCAGACGCGCTACTTCGAGCGGAGGCATCCGGAGC
TTGCAGGATCGCCGCGGCTCCGGGCGTATATGCTCCGCATTGGTCTTGACCAACTCTATCAGAGCTTGGT
TGACGGCAATTTCGATGATGCAGCTTGGGCGCAGGGTCGATGCGACGCAATCGTCCGATCCGGAGCCGGG
ACTGTCGGGCGTACACAAATCGCCCGCAGAAGCGCGGCCGTCTGGACCGATGGCTGTGTAGAAGTACTCG
CCGATAGTGGAAACCGACGCCCCAGCACTCGTCCGAGGGCAAAGGAATAGCACGTACTACGAGATTTCGA
TTCCACCGCCGCCTTCTATGAAAGGTTGGGCTTCGGAATCGTTTTCCGGGACGCCGGCTGGATGATCCTC
CAGCGCGGGGATCTCATGCTGGAGTTCTTCGCCCACCCCAACTTGTTTATTGCAGCTTATAATGGTTACA
AATAAAGCAATAGCATCACAAATTTCACAAATAAAGCATTTTTTTCACTGCATTCTAGTTGTGGTTTGTC
CAAACTCATCAATGTATCTTATCATGTCTGTATACCGTCGACCTCTAGCTAGAGCTTGGCGTAATCATGG
TCATAGCTGTTTCCTGTGTGAAATTGTTATCCGCTCACAATTCCACACAACATACGAGCCGGAAGCATAA
AGTGTAAAGCCTGGGGTGCCTAATGAGTGAGCTAACTCACATTAATTGCGTTGCGCTCACTGCCCGCTTT
CCAGTCGGGAAACCTGTCGTGCCAGCTGCATTAATGAATCGGCCAACGCGCGGGGAGAGGCGGTTTGCGT
ATTGGGCGCTCTTCCGCTTCCTCGCTCACTGACTCGCTGCGCTCGGTCGTTCGGCTGCGGCGAGCGGTAT
CAGCTCACTCAAAGGCGGTAATACGGTTATCCACAGAATCAGGGGATAACGCAGGAAAGAACATGTGAGC
AAAAGGCCAGCAAAAGGCCAGGAACCGTAAAAAGGCCGCGTTGCTGGCGTTTTTCCATAGGCTCCGCCCC
CCTGACGAGCATCACAAAAATCGACGCTCAAGTCAGAGGTGGCGAAACCCGACAGGACTATAAAGATACC
AGGCGTTTCCCCCTGGAAGCTCCCTCGTGCGCTCTCCTGTTCCGACCCTGCCGCTTACCGGATACCTGTC
CGCCTTTCTCCCTTCGGGAAGCGTGGCGCTTTCTCATAGCTCACGCTGTAGGTATCTCAGTTCGGTGTAG
GTCGTTCGCTCCAAGCTGGGCTGTGTGCACGAACCCCCCGTTCAGCCCGACCGCTGCGCCTTATCCGGTA
ACTATCGTCTTGAGTCCAACCCGGTAAGACACGACTTATCGCCACTGGCAGCAGCCACTGGTAACAGGAT
TAGCAGAGCGAGGTATGTAGGCGGTGCTACAGAGTTCTTGAAGTGGTGGCCTAACTACGGCTACACTAGA
AGAACAGTATTTGGTATCTGCGCTCTGCTGAAGCCAGTTACCTTCGGAAAAAGAGTTGGTAGCTCTTGAT
CCGGCAAACAAACCACCGCTGGTAGCGGTGGTTTTTTTGTTTGCAAGCAGCAGATTACGCGCAGAAAAAA
AGGATCTCAAGAAGATCCTTTGATCTTTTCTACGGGGTCTGACGCTCAGTGGAACGAAAACTCACGTTAA
GGGATTTTGGTCATGAGATTATCAAAAAGGATCTTCACCTAGATCCTTTTAAATTAAAAATGAAGTTTTA
AATCAATCTAAAGTATATATGAGTAAACTTGGTCTGACAGTTACCAATGCTTAATCAGTGAGGCACCTAT
CTCAGCGATCTGTCTATTTCGTTCATCCATAGTTGCCTGACTCCCCGTCGTGTAGATAACTACGATACGG
GAGGGCTTACCATCTGGCCCCAGTGCTGCAATGATACCGCGAGACCCACGCTCACCGGCTCCAGATTTAT
CAGCAATAAACCAGCCAGCCGGAAGGGCCGAGCGCAGAAGTGGTCCTGCAACTTTATCCGCCTCCATCCA
GTCTATTAATTGTTGCCGGGAAGCTAGAGTAAGTAGTTCGCCAGTTAATAGTTTGCGCAACGTTGTTGCC
ATTGCTACAGGCATCGTGGTGTCACGCTCGTCGTTTGGTATGGCTTCATTCAGCTCCGGTTCCCAACGAT
CAAGGCGAGTTACATGATCCCCCATGTTGTGCAAAAAAGCGGTTAGCTCCTTCGGTCCTCCGATCGTTGT
CAGAAGTAAGTTGGCCGCAGTGTTATCACTCATGGTTATGGCAGCACTGCATAATTCTCTTACTGTCATG
CCATCCGTAAGATGCTTTTCTGTGACTGGTGAGTACTCAACCAAGTCATTCTGAGAATAGTGTATGCGGC
GACCGAGTTGCTCTTGCCCGGCGTCAATACGGGATAATACCGCGCCACATAGCAGAACTTTAAAAGTGCT
CATCATTGGAAAACGTTCTTCGGGGCGAAAACTCTCAAGGATCTTACCGCTGTTGAGATCCAGTTCGATG
TAACCCACTCGTGCACCCAACTGATCTTCAGCATCTTTTACTTTCACCAGCGTTTCTGGGTGAGCAAAAA
CAGGAAGGCAAAATGCCGCAAAAAAGGGAATAAGGGCGACACGGAAATGTTGAATACTCATACTCTTCCT
TTTTCAATATTATTGAAGCATTTATCAGGGTTATTGTCTCATGAGCGGATACATATTTGAATGTATTTAG
AAAAATAAACAAATAGGGGTTCCGCGCACATTTCCCCGAAAAGTGCCACCTGACGTC
